Addgene plasmid #141847: TFORF1604
Purpose: Lentiviral vector for overexpressing transcription factor ORFs with unique 24-bp barcodes. Barcodes facilitate identification of transcription factors in pooled screens.
Depositing lab: Feng Zhang. Depositing organization: Broad Institute. Publication: A transcription factor atlas of directed differentiation. Joung J, Ma S, Tay T, Geiger-Schuller KR, Kirchgatterer PC, Verdine VK, Guo B, Arias-Garcia MA, Allen WE, Singh A, Kuksenko O, Abudayyeh OO, Gootenberg JS, Fu Z, Macrae RK, Buenrostro JD, Regev A, Zhang F. Cell. 2023 Jan 5;186(1):209-229.e26. doi: 10.1016/j.cell.2022.11.026. PubMed 36608654.
Backbone
  Vector backbone: pLX_TRC317
  Backbone manufacturer: Broad Institute Genetic Perturbation Platform
  Backbone size w/o insert (bp): 8264
  Vector type: Mammalian Expression, Lentiviral
  Selectable markers: Puromycin
Growth in bacteria
  Bacterial resistance: Ampicillin, 100 μg/mL
  Growth temperature: 37°C
  Growth strain: NEB Stable
  Copy number: High Copy
Gene/Insert
  Gene/Insert name: HINFP
  Species: H. sapiens (human)
  Insert size (bp): 1361
  Entrez Gene: HINFP (a.k.a. HiNF-P, MIZF, ZNF743)
  Promoter: EF1a
  Cloning method: Unknown
  Sequencing primers: 5′ GGGTGGAGACTGAAGTTAGGCCAG; 3′ CACATAGCGTAAAAGGAGCAACATAG
Terms and licenses: Academic/Nonprofit Terms; Industry Terms: Not Available to Industry
Depositor comments: NM_001243259,ENST00000527410 . The transcription factor ORF portion of this plasmid was synthesized by Genewiz. Please test multiple small colonies in case of plasmid recombination. To make this collection available in a timely manner, a portion of this collection was not fully sequenced by Addgene. If an Addgene verified full plasmid sequence is not available, please contact us prior to placing an order to request the full sequence.
How to cite: TFORF1604 was a gift from Feng Zhang (Addgene plasmid # 141847 ; http://n2t.net/addgene:141847 ; RRID:Addgene_141847)
