[The description below was written by a language model from this plasmid's Addgene catalogue record and pLannotate feature annotations shown in this document.]
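Description:
TFORF1604 is a third-generation-style, self-inactivating lentiviral expression plasmid built on the pLX_TRC317 backbone from the Broad Institute Genetic Perturbation Platform. It carries the human transcription factor HINFP (also known as MIZF or ZNF743) as a synthesized open reading frame. In bacteria it is maintained through a high-copy ColE1/pUC-type origin and selected with ampicillin via β-lactamase. An f1 origin and remnants of a lac/lacZα cloning region with T7 and T3 promoters are also present in the backbone. The depositor notes a risk of recombination during propagation, as is common for LTR-containing plasmids.

The viral genome is transcribed from an RSV promoter fused to a truncated HIV-1 5' LTR. This is followed by the Ψ packaging signal, a gag fragment and the RRE for Rev-dependent export of the genomic RNA. Within the provirus, an SV40 early promoter/origin drives puromycin N-acetyltransferase for selecting transduced mammalian cells. A cPPT/CTS element aids nuclear import, and the strong constitutive EF-1α promoter drives the HINFP ORF. The annotation splits HINFP into two fragments, which is consistent with the insert corresponding to a particular transcript isoform cited by the depositor rather than the reference protein. Downstream lie a short U6-derived fragment, WPRE to enhance transcript stability and expression, the ΔU3 3' LTR and an SV40 polyadenylation signal. The record states that each construct in this collection carries a unique 24-bp barcode, though the feature table does not annotate its position.

The plasmid belongs to a barcoded transcription factor ORF library. It is intended for overexpressing HINFP individually or in pooled screens, such as directed-differentiation studies, where the barcode identifies the factor delivered.
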