Features (pLannotate 1.2.2; 32 found; start..end, strand, type, name):
      5..231     +  promoter       RSV promoter: Rous sarcoma virus enhancer/promoter
    232..412     +  LTR            5' LTR (truncated): truncated 5' long terminal repeat (LTR) from HIV-1
    459..584     +  misc_feature   HIV-1 Ψ: packaging signal of human immunodeficiency virus type 1
    568..931     +  CDS            HIV-1 gag (fragment): gag protein from human immunodeficiency virus 1; gag
   1077..1310    +  misc_feature   RRE: The Rev response element (RRE) of HIV-1 allows for Rev-dependent mRNA export from the nucleus to the cytoplasm.
   1687..1713    +  CDS            Rev (fragment): human immunodeficiency virus 1 (HIV-1) Rev protein; rev; enhances nuclear export of unspliced and incompletely spliced viral mRNAs
   1720..1743    +  promoter       SV40 promoter (fragment): SV40 early promoter
   1744..1815    +  promoter       SV40 promoter (fragment): SV40 enhancer and early promoter
   1839..1974    +  rep_origin     SV40 ori: SV40 origin of replication
   2020..2616    +  CDS            PuroR (fragment): puromycin N-acetyltransferase; pac from Streptomyces; confers resistance to puromycin
   2665..2782    +  misc_feature   cPPT/CTS: central polypurine tract and central termination sequence of HIV-1
   2847..2913    +  CDS            small t antigen (fragment): SV40 (simian virus 40) small t antigen
   2920..4098    +  promoter       EF-1α promoter: strong constitutive promoter for human elongation factor EF-1α
   4115..5254    +  CDS            HINFP (fragment): HINFP_HUMAN - Also known as MIZF, ZNF743. Experimental evidence at protein level: Swiss-Prot protein existence level 1. Transcriptional repressor that binds to the consensus sequence 5'-CGGACGTT-3' and to the RB1 promoter. Transcriptional activator that promotes histone H4 gene transcription at the G1/S phase transition in conjunction with NPAT. Also activates transcription of the ATM and PRKDC genes. Autoregulates its expression by associating with its own promoter. From Homo sapiens (Human).
   5314..5373    +  CDS            HINFP (fragment): HINFP_HUMAN - Also known as MIZF, ZNF743. Experimental evidence at protein level: Swiss-Prot protein existence level 1. Transcriptional repressor that binds to the consensus sequence 5'-CGGACGTT-3' and to the RB1 promoter. Transcriptional activator that promotes histone H4 gene transcription at the G1/S phase transition in conjunction with NPAT. Also activates transcription of the ATM and PRKDC genes. Autoregulates its expression by associating with its own promoter. From Homo sapiens (Human).
   5387..5440    +  promoter       U6 promoter (fragment): RNA polymerase III promoter for human U6 snRNA
   5482..6070    +  misc_feature   WPRE: woodchuck hepatitis virus posttranscriptional regulatory element
   6121..6140    +  misc_feature   cPPT/CTS (fragment): central polypurine tract and central termination sequence of HIV-1
   6142..6375    +  LTR            3' LTR (ΔU3): self-inactivating 3' long terminal repeat (LTR) from HIV-1
   6453..6574    +  polyA_signal   SV40 poly(A) signal: SV40 polyadenylation signal
   6614..6749    +  rep_origin     SV40 ori: SV40 origin of replication
   6770..6788    -  promoter       T7 promoter: promoter for bacteriophage T7 RNA polymerase
   6796..6951    +  CDS            lacZα (fragment): LacZα fragment of β-galactosidase; lacZ fragment
   6956..7384    +  rep_origin     f1 ori (sequence partly withheld): f1 bacteriophage origin of replication; arrow indicates direction of (+) strand synthesis
   7437..7541    +  promoter       AmpR promoter: bla
   7542..8402    +  CDS            AmpR: β-lactamase; bla; confers resistance to ampicillin, carbenicillin, and related antibiotics
   8573..9161    +  rep_origin     ori: high-copy-number ColE1/pMB1/pBR322/pUC origin of replication
   9344..9436    +  CDS            lacI (fragment): lac repressor; lacI; The lac repressor binds to the lac operator to inhibit transcription in E. coli. This inhibition can be relieved by adding lactose or isopropyl-β-D-thiogalactopyranoside (IPTG).
   9449..9470    +  protein_bind   CAP binding site: CAP binding activates transcription in the presence of cAMP. E. coli catabolite activator protein
   9485..9515    +  promoter       lac promoter: promoter for the E. coli lac operon
   9523..9539    +  protein_bind   lac operator: The lac repressor binds to the lac operator to inhibit transcription in E. coli. This inhibition can be relieved by adding lactose or isopropyl-β-D-thiogalactopyranoside (IPTG). lac repressor encoded by lacI
   9584..9602    +  promoter       T3 promoter: promoter for bacteriophage T3 RNA polymerase
>Addgene plasmid #141847 | TFORF1604 | addgene full sequence | sequence record 415138 | Addgene NGS Result
TTAATGTAGTCTTATGCAATACTCTTGTAGTCTTGCAACATGGTAACGATGAGTTAGCAACATGCCTTAC
AAGGAGAGAAAAAGCACCGTGCATGCCGATTGGTGGAAGTAAGGTGGTACGATCGTGCCTTATTAGGAAG
GCAACAGACGGGTCTGACATGGATTGGACGAACCACTGAATTGCCGCATTGCAGAGATATTGTATTTAAG
TGCCTAGCTCGATACATAAACGGGTCTCTCTGGTTAGACCAGATCTGAGCCTGGGAGCTCTCTGGCTAAC
TAGGGAACCCACTGCTTAAGCCTCAATAAAGCTTGCCTTGAGTGCTTCAAGTAGTGTGTGCCCGTCTGTT
GTGTGACTCTGGTAACTAGAGATCCCTCAGACCCTTTTAGTCAGTGTGGAAAATCTCTAGCAGTGGCGCC
CGAACAGGGACTTGAAAGCGAAAGGGAAACCAGAGGAGCTCTCTCGACGCAGGACTCGGCTTGCTGAAGC
GCGCACGGCAAGAGGCGAGGGGCGGCGACTGGTGAGTACGCCAAAAATTTTGACTAGCGGAGGCTAGAAG
GAGAGAGATGGGTGCGAGAGCGTCAGTATTAAGCGGGGGAGAATTAGATCGCGATGGGAAAAAATTCGGT
TAAGGCCAGGGGGAAAGAAAAAATATAAATTAAAACATATAGTATGGGCAAGCAGGGAGCTAGAACGATT
CGCAGTTAATCCTGGCCTGTTAGAAACATCAGAAGGCTGTAGACAAATACTGGGACAGCTACAACCATCC
CTTCAGACAGGATCAGAAGAACTTAGATCATTATATAATACAGTAGCAACCCTCTATTGTGTGCATCAAA
GGATAGAGATAAAAGACACCAAGGAAGCTTTAGACAAGATAGAGGAAGAGCAAAACAAAAGTAAGACCAC
CGCACAGCAAGCGGCCGCTGATCTTCAGACCTGGAGGAGGAGATATGAGGGACAATTGGAGAAGTGAATT
ATATAAATATAAAGTAGTAAAAATTGAACCATTAGGAGTAGCACCCACCAAGGCAAAGAGAAGAGTGGTG
CAGAGAGAAAAAAGAGCAGTGGGAATAGGAGCTTTGTTCCTTGGGTTCTTGGGAGCAGCAGGAAGCACTA
TGGGCGCAGCGTCAATGACGCTGACGGTACAGGCCAGACAATTATTGTCTGGTATAGTGCAGCAGCAGAA
CAATTTGCTGAGGGCTATTGAGGCGCAACAGCATCTGTTGCAACTCACAGTCTGGGGCATCAAGCAGCTC
CAGGCAAGAATCCTGGCTGTGGAAAGATACCTAAAGGATCAACAGCTCCTGGGGATTTGGGGTTGCTCTG
GAAAACTCATTTGCACCACTGCTGTGCCTTGGAATGCTAGTTGGAGTAATAAATCTCTGGAACAGATTTG
GAATCACACGACCTGGATGGAGTGGGACAGAGAAATTAACAATTACACAAGCTTAATACACTCCTTAATT
GAAGAATCGCAAAACCAGCAAGAAAAGAATGAACAAGAATTATTGGAATTAGATAAATGGGCAAGTTTGT
GGAATTGGTTTAACATAACAAATTGGCTGTGGTATATAAAATTATTCATAATGATAGTAGGAGGCTTGGT
AGGTTTAAGAATAGTTTTTGCTGTACTTTCTATAGTGAATAGAGTTAGGCAGGGATATTCACCATTATCG
TTTCAGACCCACCTCCCAACCCCGAGGGGACCCATGCATTGCATCTCAATTAGTCAGCAACCAGGTGTGG
AAAGTCCCCAGGCTCCCCAGCAGGCAGAAGTATGCAAAGCATGCGTCTCAATTAGTCAGCAACCATAGTC
CCGCCCCTAACTCCGCCCATCCCGCCCCTAACTCCGCCCAGTTCCGCCCATTCTCCGCCCCATGGCTGAC
TAATTTTTTTTATTTATGCAGAGGCCGAGGCCGCCTCGGCCTCTGAGCTATTCCAGAAGTAGTGAGGAGG
CTTTTTTGGAGGCCTAGGCTTTTGCAAAAAGCTTTCTAGAGGTACCACCGGAGCTTACCATGACCGAGTA
CAAGCCCACGGTGCGCCTCGCCACCCGCGACGACGTCCCCAGGGCCGTACGCACCCTCGCCGCCGCGTTC
GCCGACTACCCCGCCACGCGCCACACCGTCGATCCGGACCGCCACATCGAGCGGGTCACCGAGCTGCAAG
AACTCTTCCTCACGCGCGTCGGGCTCGACATCGGCAAGGTGTGGGTCGCGGACGACGGCGCCGCCGTGGC
GGTCTGGACCACGCCGGAGAGCGTCGAAGCGGGGGCGGTGTTCGCCGAGATCGGCCCGCGCATGGCCGAG
TTGAGCGGTTCCCGGCTGGCCGCGCAGCAACAGATGGAAGGCCTCCTGGCGCCGCACCGGCCCAAGGAGC
CCGCGTGGTTCCTGGCCACCGTCGGCGTCTCGCCCGACCACCAGGGCAAGGGTCTGGGCAGCGCCGTCGT
GCTCCCCGGAGTGGAGGCGGCCGAGCGCGCCGGGGTGCCCGCCTTCCTGGAGACCTCCGCGCCCCGCAAC
CTCCCCTTCTACGAGCGGCTCGGCTTCACCGTCACCGCCGACGTCGAGGTGCCCGAAGGACCGCGCACCT
GGTGCATGACCCGCAAGCCCGGTGCCAGTTAACGAATTCTAGATCTTGAGACAAATGGCAGTATTCATCC
ACAATTTTAAAAGAAAAGGGGGGATTGGGGGGTACAGTGCAGGGGAAAGAATAGTAGACATAATAGCAAC
AGACATACAAACTAAAGAATTACAAAAACAAATTACAAAAATTCAAAATTTTCGGGTTTATTACAGGGAC
AGCAGAGATCCACTTTGGCGCCGGCTCGAGGCCTGCAGGTGCAAAGATGGATAAAGTTTTAAACAGAGAG
GAATCTTTGCAGCTAATGGACCTTCTAGGTCTTGAAAGGAGTGGGAATTGGCTCCGGTGCCCGTCAGTGG
GCAGAGCGCACATCGCCCACAGTCCCCGAGAAGTTGGGGGGAGGGGTCGGCAATTGAACCGGTGCCTAGA
GAAGGTGGCGCGGGGTAAACTGGGAAAGTGATGTCGTGTACTGGCTCCGCCTTTTTCCCGAGGGTGGGGG
AGAACCGTATATAAGTGCAGTAGTCGCCGTGAACGTTCTTTTTCGCAACGGGTTTGCCGCCAGAACACAG
GTAAGTGCCGTGTGTGGTTCCCGCGGGCCTGGCCTCTTTACGGGTTATGGCCCTTGCGTGCCTTGAATTA
CTTCCACCTGGCTGCAGTACGTGATTCTTGATCCCGAGCTTCGGGTTGGAAGTGGGTGGGAGAGTTCGAG
GCCTTGCGCTTAAGGAGCCCCTTCGCCTCGTGCTTGAGTTGAGGCCTGGCCTGGGCGCTGGGGCCGCCGC
GTGCGAATCTGGTGGCACCTTCGCGCCTGTCTCGCTGCTTTCGATAAGTCTCTAGCCATTTAAAATTTTT
GATGACCTGCTGCGACGCTTTTTTTCTGGCAAGATAGTCTTGTAAATGCGGGCCAAGATCTGCACACTGG
TATTTCGGTTTTTGGGGCCGCGGGCGGCGACGGGGCCCGTGCGTCCCAGCGCACATGTTCGGCGAGGCGG
GGCCTGCGAGCGCGGCCACCGAGAATCGGACGGGGGTAGTCTCAAGCTGGCCGGCCTGCTCTGGTGCCTG
GCCTCGCGCCGCCGTGTATCGCCCCGCCCTGGGCGGCAAGGCTGGCCCGGTCGGCACCAGTTGCGTGAGC
GGAAAGATGGCCGCTTCCCGGCCCTGCTGCAGGGAGCTCAAAATGGAGGACGCGGCGCTCGGGAGAGCGG
GCGGGTGAGTCACCCACACAAAGGAAAAGGGCCTTTCCGTCCTCAGCCGTCGCTTCATGTGACTCCACGG
AGTACCGGGCGCCGTCCAGGCACCTCGATTAGTTCTCGAGCTTTTGGAGTACGTCGTCTTTAGGTTGGGG
GGAGGGGTTTTATGCGATGGAGTTTCCCCACACTGAGTGGGTGGAGACTGAAGTTAGGCCAGCTTGGCAC
TTGATGTAATTCTCCTTGGAATTTGCCCTTTTTGAGTTTGGATCTTGGTTCATTCTCAAGCCTCAGACAG
TGGTTCAAAGTTTTTTTCTTCCATTTCAGGTGTCGTGAGGCTAGCACCGCCACCATGCCGCCTCCTGGGA
AAGTTCCCCGAAAGGAGAATCTGTGGCTACAGTGTGAGTGGGGGTCCTGCTCCTTTGTGTGCTCAACCAT
GGAAAAGTTCTTTGAGCATGTCACTCAGCACCTGCAGCAGCACCTGCATGGCTCTGGGGAGGAGGAGGAA
GAGGAAGAGGAGGATGACCCACTTGAGGAAGAATTCTCCTGCTTGTGGCAGGAATGTGGCTTTTGTTCTC
TGGACAGTTCTGCTGACCTCATCCGCCATGTCTACTTCCACTGCTACCACACCAAGCTGAAACAGTGGGG
GCTGCAGGCCTTGCAAAGCCAGGCTGACCTTGGCCCCTGCATCCTGGACTTCCAGAGCCGGAACGTCATC
CCTGATATCCCTGACCACTTCCTGTGTCTGTGGGAGCACTGTGAGAATTCCTTCGACAATCCTGAGTGGT
TTTATCGGCATGTGGAAGCACACAGTCTGTGCTGTGAATACGAAGCAGTCGGCAAGGACAACCCGGTGGT
GCTGTGTGGCTGGAAAGGCTGTACCTGCACCTTCAAGGACCGCAGTAAACTTCGAGAGCACCTCCGCAGC
CATACCCAGGAGAAAGTGGTAGCCTGCCCCACCTGTGGGGGCATGTTTGCCAACAATACCAAGTTCTTAG
ATCACATCCGTCGCCAGACCTCATTGGATCAGCAGCACTTCCAGTGTTCTCACTGTTCCAAGAGATTTGC
CACAGAGCGGCTATTGCGGGACCACATGCGCAACCATGTGAATCACTATAAGTGCCCTCTGTGTGACATG
ACCTGCCCGCTGCCTTCCTCCCTCCGCAACCACATGCGCTTTCGTCACAGTGAGGACCGGCCCTTTAAAT
GTGACTGTTGTGACTACAGCTGCAAGAATCTTATTGACCTCCAGAAGCACCTGGATACCCACAGCGAGGA
GCCAGCCTACAGGTGTGATTTTGAGAACTGCACCTTCAGTGCCCGATCCCTCTGCTCTATCAAGTCCCAT
TACCGCAAAGTACATGAAGGAGACTCTGAGCCAAGGTACAAATGTCATGTGTGTGACAAATGCTTCACAC
GGGGCAACAACCTCACCGTGCACCTTCGCAAGAAGCACCAGTTCAAGTGGCCCTCAGGGCATCCCCGTTT
TCGCCTCGGCCATTTCTGTATCCCCCTGCCTGGGTTTGCTGCCCTTTATGCTCCTACCTCACCAGGTACA
AGGAACATGAAGATGGCTATATGCGGCTGCAGCTGGTTCGCTACGAGAGTGTAGTAATGAACTAGTCCGT
AACTTGAAAGTATTTCGATTTCTTGGCTTTATATATCTTGTGGAAAGGACGAATTTCGGAATACTGGAGC
GAGAGAACGCGTTAAGTCGACAATCAACCTCTGGATTACAAAATTTGTGAAAGATTGACTGGTATTCTTA
ACTATGTTGCTCCTTTTACGCTATGTGGATACGCTGCTTTAATGCCTTTGTATCATGCTATTGCTTCCCG
TATGGCTTTCATTTTCTCCTCCTTGTATAAATCCTGGTTGCTGTCTCTTTATGAGGAGTTGTGGCCCGTT
GTCAGGCAACGTGGCGTGGTGTGCACTGTGTTTGCTGACGCAACCCCCACTGGTTGGGGCATTGCCACCA
CCTGTCAGCTCCTTTCCGGGACTTTCGCTTTCCCCCTCCCTATTGCCACGGCGGAACTCATCGCCGCCTG
CCTTGCCCGCTGCTGGACAGGGGCTCGGCTGTTGGGCACTGACAATTCCGTGGTGTTGTCGGGGAAATCA
TCGTCCTTTCCTTGGCTGCTCGCCTGTGTTGCCACCTGGATTCTGCGCGGGACGTCCTTCTGCTACGTCC
CTTCGGCCCTCAATCCAGCGGACCTTCCTTCCCGCGGCCTGCTGCCGGCTCTGCGGCCTCTTCCGCGTCT
TCGCCTTCGCCCTCAGACGAGTCGGATCTCCCTTTGGGCCGCCTCCCCGCGTCGACTTTAAGACCAATGA
CTTACAAGGCAGCTGTAGATCTTAGCCACTTTTTAAAAGAAAAGGGGGGACTGGAAGGGCTAATTCACTC
CCAACGAAGACAAGATCTGCTTTTTGCTTGTACTGGGTCTCTCTGGTTAGACCAGATCTGAGCCTGGGAG
CTCTCTGGCTAACTAGGGAACCCACTGCTTAAGCCTCAATAAAGCTTGCCTTGAGTGCTTCAAGTAGTGT
GTGCCCGTCTGTTGTGTGACTCTGGTAACTAGAGATCCCTCAGACCCTTTTAGTCAGTGTGGAAAATCTC
TAGCAGTACGTATAGTAGTTCATGTCATCTTATTATTCAGTATTTATAACTTGCAAAGAAATGAATATCA
GAGAGTGAGAGGAACTTGTTTATTGCAGCTTATAATGGTTACAAATAAAGCAATAGCATCACAAATTTCA
CAAATAAAGCATTTTTTTCACTGCATTCTAGTTGTGGTTTGTCCAAACTCATCAATGTATCTTATCATGT
CTGGCTCTAGCTATCCCGCCCCTAACTCCGCCCATCCCGCCCCTAACTCCGCCCAGTTCCGCCCATTCTC
CGCCCCATGGCTGACTAATTTTTTTTATTTATGCAGAGGCCGAGGCCGCCTCGGCCTCTGAGCTATTCCA
GAAGTAGTGAGGAGGCTTTTTTGGAGGCCTAGGGACGTACCCAATTCGCCCTATAGTGAGTCGTATTACG
CGCGCTCACTGGCCGTCGTTTTACAACGTCGTGACTGGGAAAACCCTGGCGTTACCCAACTTAATCGCCT
TGCAGCACATCCCCCTTTCGCCAGCTGGCGTAATAGCGAAGAGGCCCGCACCGATCGCCCTTCCCAACAG
TTGCGCAGCCTGAATGGCGAATGGG
[124 nt withheld, positions 6956-7079]
C
[91 nt withheld, positions 7081-7171]
A
[49 nt withheld, positions 7173-7221]
CCTTTGACGTTGGAGTCCACGTTCTTT
[37 nt withheld, positions 7249-7285]
ACCCTATCTCGGTCTATTCTTTTGATTTATAAGGGATTTTGCCGATTTCGGCCTATTGGTTAAAAAATGA
GCTGATTTAACAAAAATTTAACGCGAATTTTAACAAAATATTAACGCTTACAATTTAGGTGGCACTTTTC
GGGGAAATGTGCGCGGAACCCCTATTTGTTTATTTTTCTAAATACATTCAAATATGTATCCGCTCATGAG
ACAATAACCCTGATAAATGCTTCAATAATATTGAAAAAGGAAGAGTATGAGTATTCAACATTTCCGTGTC
GCCCTTATTCCCTTTTTTGCGGCATTTTGCCTTCCTGTTTTTGCTCACCCAGAAACGCTGGTGAAAGTAA
AAGATGCTGAAGATCAGTTGGGTGCACGAGTGGGTTACATCGAACTGGATCTCAACAGCGGTAAGATCCT
TGAGAGTTTTCGCCCCGAAGAACGTTTTCCAATGATGAGCACTTTTAAAGTTCTGCTATGTGGCGCGGTA
TTATCCCGTATTGACGCCGGGCAAGAGCAACTCGGTCGCCGCATACACTATTCTCAGAATGACTTGGTTG
AGTACTCACCAGTCACAGAAAAGCATCTTACGGATGGCATGACAGTAAGAGAATTATGCAGTGCTGCCAT
AACCATGAGTGATAACACTGCGGCCAACTTACTTCTGACAACGATCGGAGGACCGAAGGAGCTAACCGCT
TTTTTGCACAACATGGGGGATCATGTAACTCGCCTTGATCGTTGGGAACCGGAGCTGAATGAAGCCATAC
CAAACGACGAGCGTGACACCACGATGCCTGTAGCAATGGCAACAACGTTGCGCAAACTATTAACTGGCGA
ACTACTTACTCTAGCTTCCCGGCAACAATTAATAGACTGGATGGAGGCGGATAAAGTTGCAGGACCACTT
CTGCGCTCGGCCCTTCCGGCTGGCTGGTTTATTGCTGATAAATCTGGAGCCGGTGAGCGTGGGTCTCGCG
GTATCATTGCAGCACTGGGGCCAGATGGTAAGCCCTCCCGTATCGTAGTTATCTACACGACGGGGAGTCA
GGCAACTATGGATGAACGAAATAGACAGATCGCTGAGATAGGTGCCTCACTGATTAAGCATTGGTAACTG
TCAGACCAAGTTTACTCATATATACTTTAGATTGATTTAAAACTTCATTTTTAATTTAAAAGGATCTAGG
TGAAGATCCTTTTTGATAATCTCATGACCAAAATCCCTTAACGTGAGTTTTCGTTCCACTGAGCGTCAGA
CCCCGTAGAAAAGATCAAAGGATCTTCTTGAGATCCTTTTTTTCTGCGCGTAATCTGCTGCTTGCAAACA
AAAAAACCACCGCTACCAGCGGTGGTTTGTTTGCCGGATCAAGAGCTACCAACTCTTTTTCCGAAGGTAA
CTGGCTTCAGCAGAGCGCAGATACCAAATACTGTTCTTCTAGTGTAGCCGTAGTTAGGCCACCACTTCAA
GAACTCTGTAGCACCGCCTACATACCTCGCTCTGCTAATCCTGTTACCAGTGGCTGCTGCCAGTGGCGAT
AAGTCGTGTCTTACCGGGTTGGACTCAAGACGATAGTTACCGGATAAGGCGCAGCGGTCGGGCTGAACGG
GGGGTTCGTGCACACAGCCCAGCTTGGAGCGAACGACCTACACCGAACTGAGATACCTACAGCGTGAGCT
ATGAGAAAGCGCCACGCTTCCCGAAGGGAGAAAGGCGGACAGGTATCCGGTAAGCGGCAGGGTCGGAACA
GGAGAGCGCACGAGGGAGCTTCCAGGGGGAAACGCCTGGTATCTTTATAGTCCTGTCGGGTTTCGCCACC
TCTGACTTGAGCGTCGATTTTTGTGATGCTCGTCAGGGGGGCGGAGCCTATGGAAAAACGCCAGCAACGC
GGCCTTTTTACGGTTCCTGGCCTTTTGCTGGCCTTTTGCTCACATGTTCTTTCCTGCGTTATCCCCTGAT
TCTGTGGATAACCGTATTACCGCCTTTGAGTGAGCTGATACCGCTCGCCGCAGCCGAACGACCGAGCGCA
GCGAGTCAGTGAGCGAGGAAGCGGAAGAGCGCCCAATACGCAAACCGCCTCTCCCCGCGCGTTGGCCGAT
TCATTAATGCAGCTGGCACGACAGGTTTCCCGACTGGAAAGCGGGCAGTGAGCGCAACGCAATTAATGTG
AGTTAGCTCACTCATTAGGCACCCCAGGCTTTACACTTTATGCTTCCGGCTCGTATGTTGTGTGGAATTG
TGAGCGGATAACAATTTCACACAGGAAACAGCTATGACCATGATTACGCCAAGCGCGCAATTAACCCTCA
CTAAAGGGAACAAAAGCTGGAGCTGCAAGC
