>Addgene plasmid #141847 | TFORF1604 | depositor partial sequence | sequence record 277678 | Insert
ACCGCCACCATGCCGCCTCCTGGGAAAGTTCCCCGAAAGGAGAATCTGTGGCTACAGTGTGAGTGGGGGT
CCTGCTCCTTTGTGTGCTCAACCATGGAAAAGTTCTTTGAGCATGTCACTCAGCACCTGCAGCAGCACCT
GCATGGCTCTGGGGAGGAGGAGGAAGAGGAAGAGGAGGATGACCCACTTGAGGAAGAATTCTCCTGCTTG
TGGCAGGAATGTGGCTTTTGTTCTCTGGACAGTTCTGCTGACCTCATCCGCCATGTCTACTTCCACTGCT
ACCACACCAAGCTGAAACAGTGGGGGCTGCAGGCCTTGCAAAGCCAGGCTGACCTTGGCCCCTGCATCCT
GGACTTCCAGAGCCGGAACGTCATCCCTGATATCCCTGACCACTTCCTGTGTCTGTGGGAGCACTGTGAG
AATTCCTTCGACAATCCTGAGTGGTTTTATCGGCATGTGGAAGCACACAGTCTGTGCTGTGAATACGAAG
CAGTCGGCAAGGACAACCCGGTGGTGCTGTGTGGCTGGAAAGGCTGTACCTGCACCTTCAAGGACCGCAG
TAAACTTCGAGAGCACCTCCGCAGCCATACCCAGGAGAAAGTGGTAGCCTGCCCCACCTGTGGGGGCATG
TTTGCCAACAATACCAAGTTCTTAGATCACATCCGTCGCCAGACCTCATTGGATCAGCAGCACTTCCAGT
GTTCTCACTGTTCCAAGAGATTTGCCACAGAGCGGCTATTGCGGGACCACATGCGCAACCATGTGAATCA
CTATAAGTGCCCTCTGTGTGACATGACCTGCCCGCTGCCTTCCTCCCTCCGCAACCACATGCGCTTTCGT
CACAGTGAGGACCGGCCCTTTAAATGTGACTGTTGTGACTACAGCTGCAAGAATCTTATTGACCTCCAGA
AGCACCTGGATACCCACAGCGAGGAGCCAGCCTACAGGTGTGATTTTGAGAACTGCACCTTCAGTGCCCG
ATCCCTCTGCTCTATCAAGTCCCATTACCGCAAAGTACATGAAGGAGACTCTGAGCCAAGGTACAAATGT
CATGTGTGTGACAAATGCTTCACACGGGGCAACAACCTCACCGTGCACCTTCGCAAGAAGCACCAGTTCA
AGTGGCCCTCAGGGCATCCCCGTTTTCGCCTCGGCCATTTCTGTATCCCCCTGCCTGGGTTTGCTGCCCT
TTATGCTCCTACCTCACCAGGTACAAGGAACATGAAGATGGCTATATGCGGCTGCAGCTGGTTCGCTACG
AGAGTGTAGTAATGAACTAGTCCGTAACTTGAAAGTATTTCGATTTCTTGGCTTTATATATCTTGTGGAA
AGGACGAATTTCGGAATACTGGAGCGAGAGA
