>Addgene plasmid #141847 | TFORF1604 | depositor partial sequence | sequence record 277679 | Barcode
ATTTCGGAATACTGGAGCGAGAGA
